Addgene plasmid #8503: pET-UbcH10-wt
Depositing lab: Joan Ruderman. Depositing organization: Harvard Medical School. Publication: Cell cycle-regulated proteolysis of mitotic target proteins. Bastians H, Topper LM, Gorbsky GL, Ruderman JV. Mol Biol Cell 1999 Nov;10(11):3927-41. 10.1091/mbc.10.11.3927 PubMed 10564281.
Backbone
  Vector backbone: peT29a
  Backbone size w/o insert (bp): 5242
  Vector type: Bacterial Expression
Growth in bacteria
  Bacterial resistance: Kanamycin, 50 μg/mL
  Growth temperature: 37°C
  Growth strain: DH5alpha
  Copy number: High Copy
Gene/Insert
  Gene/Insert name: UbcH10 (alt name: ubiquitin-conjugating enzyme H10)
  Species: H. sapiens (human)
  Insert size (bp): 540
  Entrez Gene: UBE2C (a.k.a. UBCH10, dJ447F3.2)
  Tag / fusion protein: His (C terminal on backbone)
  Cloning method: Restriction Enzyme; 5′ cloning site NdeI (not destroyed); 3′ cloning site XhoI (not destroyed)
  Sequencing primers: 5′ T7 Forward
Terms and licenses: Academic/Nonprofit Terms; Industry Terms: Not Available to Industry
Depositor comments: See author's map. For bacterial expression of C-terminal His-tagged UbcH10-DN. (Ruderman pET29-DN (C-->S mutation))
How to cite: pET-UbcH10-wt was a gift from Joan Ruderman (Addgene plasmid # 8503 ; http://n2t.net/addgene:8503 ; RRID:Addgene_8503)
