[The description below was written by a language model from this plasmid's Addgene catalogue record.]
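Description:
pET-UbcH10-wt is a bacterial expression plasmid built on the pET29a backbone (about 5.2 kb without insert) and carrying a roughly 540 bp insert encoding human UbcH10, the ubiquitin-conjugating enzyme H10 encoded by UBE2C. It is selected with kanamycin and is recorded as high copy, with propagation in a standard cloning strain. The coding sequence was inserted by restriction cloning between NdeI and XhoI, and both sites remain intact. Cloning into NdeI normally places the insert's start codon directly downstream of the vector's ribosome-binding site and removes the N-terminal S-tag region that pET29a otherwise supplies. Reading through XhoI fuses the protein to the backbone-encoded C-terminal His tag listed in the record.

The record does not state the promoter and includes no feature table. However, pET vectors generally drive expression from a T7 promoter under lac operator control, which fits the listed T7 forward sequencing primer. Such vectors require a host that supplies T7 RNA polymerase for induced expression. The His tag allows the recombinant E2 enzyme to be purified by metal-affinity chromatography, and the associated work concerns cell cycle-regulated proteolysis of mitotic target proteins.

The record contains one inconsistency. The plasmid name indicates the wild-type enzyme, but the depositor comment describes bacterial expression of C-terminally His-tagged UbcH10-DN, a dominant-negative form with a cysteine-to-serine substitution. The record does not resolve which version is present, so the insert's identity should be confirmed by sequencing or against the depositor's map.
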