>Addgene plasmid #8503 | pET-UbcH10-wt | addgene partial sequence | sequence record 17079 | T7 5'-TAATACGACTCACTATAGGG-3'
NNGNNNNNNNTCCCTCTAGAATAATTTTGTTTAACTTTAAGAAGGAGATATACATATGGCTTCCCAAAAC
CGCGACCCAGCCGCCACTAGCGTCGCCGCCGCCCGTAAAGGAGCTGAGCCGAGCGGGGGCGCCGCCCGGG
GTCCGGTGGGCAAAAGGCTACAGCAGGAGCTGATGACCCTCATGATGTCTGGCGATAAAGGGATTTCTGC
CTTCCCTGAATCAGACAACCTTTTCAAATGGGTAGGGACCATCCATGGAGCAGCTGGAACAGTATATGAA
GACCTGAGGTATAAGCTCTCGCTAGAGTTCCCCAGTGGCTACCCTTACAATGCGCCCACAGTGAAGTTCC
TCACGCCCTGCTATCACCCCAACGTGGACACCCAGGGTAACATATGCCTGGACATCCTGAAGGAAAAGTG
GTCTGCCCTGTATGATGTCAGGACCATTCTGCTCTCCATCCAGAGCCTTCTAGGAGAACCCAACATTGAT
AGTCCCTTGAACACACATGCTGCCGAGCTCTGGAAAAACCCCACAGCTTTTAAGAAGTACCTGCAAGAAA
CCTACTCAAAGCAGGTCACCAGCCAGGAGCCCCTCGAGCACCACCACCACCACCACTGANNCGNGNCANC
NNAACAAACCCCGAAAGGAAGCTGAAGTTGGCTGCTGCCACCGCTGNAACAATAACTAGCATAACCCCTT
GGGGCNNNNNNACGGGTCTTGAGGGGTTTTTTGCTGAAGGAGGAACTATATCCGGATTGGNGAATGGGAC
GCGCCCTGTAGCGGCGCATTAAGCGCGGN
